Addgene plasmid #120358: PB-U6
Purpose: (Empty Backbone) piggyBac transposon vector for sgRNA expression.
Depositing lab: Knut Woltjen. Depositing organization: Kyoto University, Center for iPS Cell Research and Application. Publication: OVOL1 Influences the Determination and Expansion of iPSC Reprogramming Intermediates. Kagawa H, Shimamoto R, Kim SI, Oceguera-Yanez F, Yamamoto T, Schroeder T, Woltjen K. Stem Cell Reports. 2018 Dec 28. pii: S2213-6711(18)30527-7. doi: 10.1016/j.stemcr.2018.12.008. PubMed 30639212.
Backbone
  Vector backbone: pBluescript
  Vector type: Mammalian Expression, CRISPR ; piggyBac transposon
  Promoter: U6
Growth in bacteria
  Bacterial resistance: Ampicillin, 100 μg/mL
  Growth temperature: 37°C
  Growth strain: DH5alpha
  Copy number: High Copy
Gene/Insert
  Cloning method: Restriction Enzyme
Terms and licenses: Academic/Nonprofit Terms; Industry Terms: Not Available to Industry
Depositor comments: Clone gRNA using BbsI.
How to cite: PB-U6 was a gift from Knut Woltjen (Addgene plasmid # 120358 ; http://n2t.net/addgene:120358 ; RRID:Addgene_120358)
