[The description below was written by a language model from this plasmid's Addgene catalogue record and pLannotate feature annotations shown in this document.]
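Description:
PB-U6 is an empty-backbone piggyBac transposon vector for sgRNA expression in mammalian cells, built on pBluescript and about 4.4 kb in size. It is propagated in E. coli as a high-copy plasmid through a ColE1/pUC-type origin and selected with ampicillin via the β-lactamase gene and its native promoter. Other pBluescript remnants are still present: an f1 phage origin, a lacZα fragment with the lac promoter, operator and CAP site, and flanking T7 and T3 phage promoters.

The functional cassette sits between the T7 and T3 promoters. It consists of the human U6 RNA polymerase III promoter followed, after a short gap, by the Streptococcus pyogenes Cas9 guide RNA scaffold. A second, partial scaffold match is annotated immediately downstream. According to the depositor, guide sequences are inserted by restriction cloning with BbsI, presumably into the gap between promoter and scaffold, so that U6 transcribes a complete sgRNA. The feature table does not explicitly annotate the piggyBac terminal repeats. However, unannotated stretches flank the U6 cassette, and a fragment matching the baculovirus FP25 gene lies near the T3 side. This is consistent with flanking sequence often carried along with piggyBac ends, though the record does not confirm it.

No mammalian selection marker, reporter or Cas9 coding sequence is annotated, so Cas9 and the piggyBac transposase would have to be supplied separately. The vector is intended for transposase-mediated genomic integration and stable sgRNA expression. The associated publication concerns iPSC reprogramming.
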