Features (pLannotate 1.2.2; 15 found; start..end, strand, type, name):
     28..456     -  rep_origin     f1 ori (sequence partly withheld): f1 bacteriophage origin of replication; arrow indicates direction of (+) strand synthesis
    461..618     -  CDS            lacZα (fragment): LacZα fragment of β-galactosidase; lacZ fragment
    621..639     +  promoter       T7 promoter: promoter for bacteriophage T7 RNA polymerase
   1178..1418    +  promoter       U6 promoter: RNA polymerase III promoter for human U6 snRNA
   1445..1520    +  misc_RNA       gRNA scaffold: guide RNA scaffold for the Streptococcus pyogenes CRISPR/Cas9 system
   1527..1570    +  misc_RNA       gRNA scaffold (fragment): guide RNA scaffold for the Streptococcus pyogenes CRISPR/Cas9 system
   2032..2163    +  CDS            FP (fragment): FP25_NPVAC - Experimental evidence at protein level: Swiss-Prot protein existence level 1. From Autographa californica nuclear polyhedrosis virus (AcMNPV).
   2180..2198    -  promoter       T3 promoter: promoter for bacteriophage T3 RNA polymerase
   2243..2259    -  protein_bind   lac operator: The lac repressor binds to the lac operator to inhibit transcription in E. coli. This inhibition can be relieved by adding lactose or isopropyl-β-D-thiogalactopyranoside (IPTG). lac repressor encoded by lacI
   2267..2297    -  promoter       lac promoter: promoter for the E. coli lac operon
   2312..2333    -  protein_bind   CAP binding site: CAP binding activates transcription in the presence of cAMP. E. coli catabolite activator protein
   2346..2438    -  CDS            lacI (fragment): lac repressor; lacI; The lac repressor binds to the lac operator to inhibit transcription in E. coli. This inhibition can be relieved by adding lactose or isopropyl-β-D-thiogalactopyranoside (IPTG).
   2621..3209    -  rep_origin     ori: high-copy-number ColE1/pMB1/pBR322/pUC origin of replication
   3380..4240    -  CDS            AmpR: β-lactamase; bla; confers resistance to ampicillin, carbenicillin, and related antibiotics
   4241..4345    -  promoter       AmpR promoter: bla
>Addgene plasmid #120358 | PB-U6 | addgene full sequence | sequence record 236043 | Addgene NGS Result
AAATTGTAAGCGTTAATATTTTGTTAAAATTCGCGTTAAATTTTTGTTAAATCAGCTCATTTTTTAACCA
ATAGGCCGAAATCGGCAAAATCCCTTATAAATCAAAAGAATAGACCGAGATAGGGT
[37 nt withheld, positions 127-163]
AAAGAACGTGGACTCCAACGTCAAAGG
[49 nt withheld, positions 191-239]
T
[91 nt withheld, positions 241-331]
G
[124 nt withheld, positions 333-456]
CCCATTCGCCATTCAGGCTGCGCAACTGTTGGGAAGGGCGATCGGTGCGGGCCTCTTCGCTATTACGCCA
GCTGGCGAAAGGGGGATGTGCTGCAAGGCGATTAAGTTGGGTAACGCCAGGGTTTTCCCAGTCACGACGT
TGTAAAACGACGGCCAGTGAATTGTAATACGACTCACTATAGGGCGAATTGGAGCTCGGTATTCACGACA
GCAGGCTGAATAATAAAAAAATTAGAAACTATTATTTAACCCTAGAAAGATAATCATATTGTGACGTACG
TTAAAGATAATCATGCGTAAAATTGACGCATGTGTTTTATCGGTCTGTATATCGAGGTTTATTTATTAAT
TTGAATAGATATTAAGTTTTATTATATTTACACTTACATACTAATAATAAATTCAACAAACAATTTATTT
ATGTTTATTTATTTATTAAAAAAAAACAAAAACTCAAAATTTCTTCTATAAAGTAACAAAACTTTTAAAC
ATTCTCTCTTTTACAAAAATAAACTTATTTTGTACTTTAAAAACAGTCATGTTGTATTATAAAATAAGTA
ATTAGCTTAACCTATACATAATAGAAACAAATTATACTTATTAGTCAGTCAGAAACAACTTTGGCACATA
TCAATATTATGCTCTCGTTAATTAACTCGAGGTATACTTAAGCCTAGGATCCAGATCTGTACATTCGAAT
CGATGAATTCGTTAACCATGTGAGGGCCTATTTCCCATGATTCCTTCATATTTGCATATACGATACAAGG
CTGTTAGAGAGATAATTGGAATTAATTTGACTGTAAACACAAAGATATTAGTACAAAATACGTGACGTAG
AAAGTAATAATTTCTTGGGTAGTTTGCAGTTTTAAAATTATGTTTTAAAATGGACTATCATATGCTTACC
GTAACTTGAAAGTATTTCGATTTCTTGGCTTTATATATCTTGTGGAAAGGACGAAACACCGGGTCTTCGA
GAAGACCTGTTTTAGAGCTAGAAATAGCAAGTTAAAATAAGGCTAGTCCGTTATCAACTTGAAAAAGTGG
CACCGAGTCGGTGCTTTTTTGTTTTAGAGCTAGAAATAGCAAGTTAAAATAAGGCTAGTCCGTTTTTAGC
GCGTGCGCCAATTCTGCAGACAAATGGCTCTAGAGCGATCGCCCGGGTTTAAACGCTAGCCAACAAGCTC
GTCATCGCTTTGCAGAAGAGCAGAGAGGATATGCTCATCGTCTAAAGAACTACCCATTTTATTATATATT
AGTCACGATATCTATAACAAGAAAATATATATATAATAAGTTATCACGTAAGTAGAACATGAAATAACAA
TATAATTATCGTATGAGTTAAATCTTAAAAGTCACGTAAAAGATAATCATGCGTCATTTTGACTCACGCG
GTCGTTATAGTTCAAAATCAGTGACACTTACCGCATTGACAAGCACGCCTCACGGGAGCTCCAAGCGGCG
ACTGAGATGTCCTAAATGCACAGCGACGGATTCGCGCTATTTAGAAAGAGAGAGCAATATTTCAAGAATG
CATGCGTCAATTTTACGCAGACTATCTTTCTAGGGTTAAAAAAGATTTGCGCTTTACTCGACCTAAACTT
TAAACACGTCATAGAATCTTCGTTTGACAAAAACCACATTGTGGCCAAGCTGTGTGACGCGACGCGCGCT
AAAGAATGGCAAACCAAGTCGCGCGAGGTACCAGCTTTTGTTCCCTTTAGTGAGGGTTAATTTCGAGCTT
GGCGTAATCATGGTCATAGCTGTTTCCTGTGTGAAATTGTTATCCGCTCACAATTCCACACAACATACGA
GCCGGAAGCATAAAGTGTAAAGCCTGGGGTGCCTAATGAGTGAGCTAACTCACATTAATTGCGTTGCGCT
CACTGCCCGCTTTCCAGTCGGGAAACCTGTCGTGCCAGCTGCATTAATGAATCGGCCAACGCGCGGGGAG
AGGCGGTTTGCGTATTGGGCGCTCTTCCGCTTCCTCGCTCACTGACTCGCTGCGCTCGGTCGTTCGGCTG
CGGCGAGCGGTATCAGCTCACTCAAAGGCGGTAATACGGTTATCCACAGAATCAGGGGATAACGCAGGAA
AGAACATGTGAGCAAAAGGCCAGCAAAAGGCCAGGAACCGTAAAAAGGCCGCGTTGCTGGCGTTTTTCCA
TAGGCTCCGCCCCCCTGACGAGCATCACAAAAATCGACGCTCAAGTCAGAGGTGGCGAAACCCGACAGGA
CTATAAAGATACCAGGCGTTTCCCCCTGGAAGCTCCCTCGTGCGCTCTCCTGTTCCGACCCTGCCGCTTA
CCGGATACCTGTCCGCCTTTCTCCCTTCGGGAAGCGTGGCGCTTTCTCATAGCTCACGCTGTAGGTATCT
CAGTTCGGTGTAGGTCGTTCGCTCCAAGCTGGGCTGTGTGCACGAACCCCCCGTTCAGCCCGACCGCTGC
GCCTTATCCGGTAACTATCGTCTTGAGTCCAACCCGGTAAGACACGACTTATCGCCACTGGCAGCAGCCA
CTGGTAACAGGATTAGCAGAGCGAGGTATGTAGGCGGTGCTACAGAGTTCTTGAAGTGGTGGCCTAACTA
CGGCTACACTAGAAGAACAGTATTTGGTATCTGCGCTCTGCTGAAGCCAGTTACCTTCGGAAAAAGAGTT
GGTAGCTCTTGATCCGGCAAACAAACCACCGCTGGTAGCGGTGGTTTTTTTGTTTGCAAGCAGCAGATTA
CGCGCAGAAAAAAAGGATCTCAAGAAGATCCTTTGATCTTTTCTACGGGGTCTGACGCTCAGTGGAACGA
AAACTCACGTTAAGGGATTTTGGTCATGAGATTATCAAAAAGGATCTTCACCTAGATCCTTTTAAATTAA
AAATGAAGTTTTAAATCAATCTAAAGTATATATGAGTAAACTTGGTCTGACAGTTACCAATGCTTAATCA
GTGAGGCACCTATCTCAGCGATCTGTCTATTTCGTTCATCCATAGTTGCCTGACTCCCCGTCGTGTAGAT
AACTACGATACGGGAGGGCTTACCATCTGGCCCCAGTGCTGCAATGATACCGCGAGACCCACGCTCACCG
GCTCCAGATTTATCAGCAATAAACCAGCCAGCCGGAAGGGCCGAGCGCAGAAGTGGTCCTGCAACTTTAT
CCGCCTCCATCCAGTCTATTAATTGTTGCCGGGAAGCTAGAGTAAGTAGTTCGCCAGTTAATAGTTTGCG
CAACGTTGTTGCCATTGCTACAGGCATCGTGGTGTCACGCTCGTCGTTTGGTATGGCTTCATTCAGCTCC
GGTTCCCAACGATCAAGGCGAGTTACATGATCCCCCATGTTGTGCAAAAAAGCGGTTAGCTCCTTCGGTC
CTCCGATCGTTGTCAGAAGTAAGTTGGCCGCAGTGTTATCACTCATGGTTATGGCAGCACTGCATAATTC
TCTTACTGTCATGCCATCCGTAAGATGCTTTTCTGTGACTGGTGAGTACTCAACCAAGTCATTCTGAGAA
TAGTGTATGCGGCGACCGAGTTGCTCTTGCCCGGCGTCAATACGGGATAATACCGCGCCACATAGCAGAA
CTTTAAAAGTGCTCATCATTGGAAAACGTTCTTCGGGGCGAAAACTCTCAAGGATCTTACCGCTGTTGAG
ATCCAGTTCGATGTAACCCACTCGTGCACCCAACTGATCTTCAGCATCTTTTACTTTCACCAGCGTTTCT
GGGTGAGCAAAAACAGGAAGGCAAAATGCCGCAAAAAAGGGAATAAGGGCGACACGGAAATGTTGAATAC
TCATACTCTTCCTTTTTCAATATTATTGAAGCATTTATCAGGGTTATTGTCTCATGAGCGGATACATATT
TGAATGTATTTAGAAAAATAAACAAATAGGGGTTCCGCGCACATTTCCCCGAAAAGTGCCACCT
